Addgene plasmid #31422: Ube2L6
Depositing lab: Rachel Klevit. Depositing organization: University of Washington. Publication: E2-BRCA1 RING interactions dictate synthesis of mono- or specific polyubiquitin chain linkages. Christensen DE, Brzovic PS, Klevit RE. Nat Struct Mol Biol. 2007 Oct . 14(10):941-8. 10.1038/nsmb1295 PubMed 17873885.
Backbone
  Vector backbone: pACT2
  Backbone manufacturer: Clonetech
  Backbone size w/o insert (bp): 8100
  Vector type: Yeast Expression
Growth in bacteria
  Bacterial resistance: Ampicillin, 100 μg/mL
  Growth temperature: 37°C
  Growth strain: DH5alpha
  Copy number: Unknown
Gene/Insert
  Gene/Insert name: Ubiquitin Conjugating Enzyme (alt name: UbcH8, RIG-B)
  Species: H. sapiens (human)
  Insert size (bp): 400
  Entrez Gene: UBE2L6 (a.k.a. RIG-B, UBCH8)
  Tag / fusion protein: HA (N terminal on backbone)
  Cloning method: Restriction Enzyme
  Sequencing primers: 5′ GAL4 AD
Terms and licenses: Academic/Nonprofit Terms; Industry Terms: Not Available to Industry
How to cite: Ube2L6 was a gift from Rachel Klevit (Addgene plasmid # 31422 ; http://n2t.net/addgene:31422 ; RRID:Addgene_31422)
