[The description below was written by a language model from this plasmid's Addgene catalogue record.]
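Description:
Ube2L6 is a yeast expression plasmid built on the pACT2 backbone (about 8.1 kb without insert), a commercial yeast two-hybrid "prey" vector. It carries the human UBE2L6 coding sequence, which encodes the ubiquitin-conjugating (E2) enzyme also known as UbcH8 or RIG-B, as an insert of roughly 400 bp introduced by restriction enzyme cloning. The record lists an N-terminal HA epitope tag supplied by the backbone. The use of a GAL4 activation domain primer for sequencing fits the standard pACT2 layout, in which the insert is placed downstream of and in frame with the GAL4 activation domain and HA tag. The expected product is therefore an AD-HA-UBE2L6 fusion, and the HA tag allows its expression to be checked by immunodetection.

In bacteria the plasmid is selected with ampicillin. The record does not give the yeast selection marker, the yeast origin of replication, the promoter driving the fusion, or the copy number, and no feature table is available to confirm these elements or the exact cloning junctions. The associated publication concerns how interactions between E2 enzymes and the BRCA1 RING domain determine whether mono-ubiquitin or specific polyubiquitin chain linkages are made. This suggests the construct served as a prey in two-hybrid assays testing E2 enzymes for binding to a RING E3 bait. It would be similarly useful for probing other candidate partners of UBE2L6 in yeast interaction screens.
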