>Addgene plasmid #31422 | Ube2L6 | addgene partial sequence | sequence record 37910 | Gal4-AD 5'-AATACCACTACAATGGAT-3'
CCCCACCAAACCCAAAAAAAGAGATCTCTATGGCTTACCCATACGATGTTCCAGATTACGCTAGCTTGGG
TGGTCATATGGCCATGGAGGCCGGATCTACAAGTTTGTACAAAAAAGCAGGCTCCGCGGCCGCCCCCTTC
ACCATGATGGCGAGCATGCGAGTGGTGAAGGAGCTGGAGGATCTTCAGAAGAAGCCTCCCCCATACCTGC
GGAACCTGTCCAGCGATGATGCCAATGTCCTGGTGTGGCACGCTCTCCTCCTACCCGACCAACCTCCCTA
CCACCTGAAAGCCTTCAACCTGCGCATCAGCTTCCCGCCGGAGTATCCGTTCAAGCCTCCCATGATCAAA
TTCACAACCAAGATCTACCACCCCAACGTGGACGAGAACGGACAGATTTGCCTGCCCATCATCAGCAGTG
AGAACTGGAAGCCTTGCACCAAGACTTGCCAAGTCCTGGAGGCCCTCAATGTGCTGGTGAATAGACCGAA
TATCAGGGAGCCCCTGCGGATGGACCTCGCTGACCTGCTGACACAGAATCCGGAGCTGTTCAGAAAGAAT
GCCGAAGAGTTCACCCTCCGATTCGGAGTGGACCGGCCCTCCTAAAAGGGTGGGCGCGCCGACCCAGCTT
TCTTGTACAAAGTGGTCTCGAGAGATCTATGAATCGTAGATACTGAAAAACCCCGCAAGTTCACTTCAAC
TGTGCATCGTGCACCATCTCAATTTCTTTCATTTATACATCGTTTTGCCTTCTTTTATGTAACTATACTC
CTCTAAGTTTCAATCTTGGCCATGTAACCTCTGATCTATAGAATTTT
